>Addgene plasmid #216419 | pC1-IMS-oROS-HT | addgene full sequence | sequence record 435274 | Addgene NGS Result
AGCGGCCGCGACTCTAGATCATAATCAGCCATACCACATTTGTAGAGGTTTTACTTGCTTTAAAAAACCT
CCCACACCTCCCCCTGAACCTGAAACATAAAATGAATGCAATTGTTGTTGTTAACTTGTTTATTGCAGCT
TATAATGGTTACAAATAAAGCAATAGCATCACAAATTTCACAAATAAAGCATTTTTTTCACTGCATTCTA
GTTGTGGTTTGTCCAAACTCATCAATGTATCTTAAGGCGTAAATTGTAAGCGTTAATATTTTGTTAAAAT
TCGCGTTAAATTTTTGTTAAATCAGCTCATTTTTTAACCAATAGGCCGAAATCGGCAAAATCCCTTATAA
ATCAAAAGAATAGACCGAGATAGGGT
[37 nt withheld, positions 377-413]
AAAGAACGTGGACTCCAACGTCAAAGG
[49 nt withheld, positions 441-489]
T
[91 nt withheld, positions 491-581]
G
[124 nt withheld, positions 583-706]
CAGGTGGCACTTTTCGGGGAAATGTGCGCGGAACCCCTATTTGTTTATTTTTCTAAATACATTCAAATAT
GTATCCGCTCATGAGACAATAACCCTGATAAATGCTTCAATAATATTGAAAAAGGAAGAGTCCTGAGGCG
GAAAGAACCAGCTGTGGAATGTGTGTCAGTTAGGGTGTGGAAAGTCCCCAGGCTCCCCAGCAGGCAGAAG
TATGCAAAGCATGCATCTCAATTAGTCAGCAACCATAGTCCCGCCCCTAACTCCGCCCATCCCGCCCCTA
ACTCCGCCCATCCCGCCCCTAACTCCGCCCAGTTCCGCCCATTCTCCGCCCCATGGCTGACTAATTTTTT
TTATTTATGCAGAGGCCGAGGCCGCCTCGGCCTCTGAGCTATTCCAGAAGTAGTGAGGAGGCTTTTTTGG
AGGCCTAGGCTTTTGCAAAGATCGATCAAGAGACAGGATGAGGATCGTTTCGCATGATTGAACAAGATGG
ATTGCACGCAGGTTCTCCGGCCGCTTGGGTGGAGAGGCTATTCGGCTATGACTGGGCACAACAGACAATC
GGCTGCTCTGATGCCGCCGTGTTCCGGCTGTCAGCGCAGGGGCGCCCGGTTCTTTTTGTCAAGACCGACC
TGTCCGGTGCCCTGAATGAACTGCAAGACGAGGCAGCGCGGCTATCGTGGCTGGCCACGACGGGCGTTCC
TTGCGCAGCTGTGCTCGACGTTGTCACTGAAGCGGGAAGGGACTGGCTGCTATTGGGCGAAGTGCCGGGG
CAGGATCTCCTGTCATCTCACCTTGCTCCTGCCGAGAAAGTATCCATCATGGCTGATGCAATGCGGCGGC
TGCATACGCTTGATCCGGCTACCTGCCCATTCGACCACCAAGCGAAACATCGCATCGAGCGAGCACGTAC
TCGGATGGAAGCCGGTCTTGTCGATCAGGATGATCTGGACGAAGAGCATCAGGGGCTCGCGCCAGCCGAA
CTGTTCGCCAGGCTCAAGGCGAGCATGCCCGACGGCGAGGATCTCGTCGTGACCCATGGCGATGCCTGCT
TGCCGAATATCATGGTGGAAAATGGCCGCTTTTCTGGATTCATCGACTGTGGCCGGCTGGGTGTGGCGGA
CCGCTATCAGGACATAGCGTTGGCTACCCGTGATATTGCTGAAGAGCTTGGCGGCGAATGGGCTGACCGC
TTCCTCGTGCTTTACGGTATCGCCGCTCCCGATTCGCAGCGCATCGCCTTCTATCGCCTTCTTGACGAGT
TCTTCTGAGCGGGACTCTGGGGTTCGAAATGACCGACCAAGCGACGCCCAACCTGCCATCACGAGATTTC
GATTCCACCGCCGCCTTCTATGAAAGGTTGGGCTTCGGAATCGTTTTCCGGGACGCCGGCTGGATGATCC
TCCAGCGCGGGGATCTCATGCTGGAGTTCTTCGCCCACCCTAGGGGGAGGCTAACTGAAACACGGAAGGA
GACAATACCGGAAGGAACCCGCGCTATGACGGCAATAAAAAGACAGAATAAAACGCACGGTGTTGGGTCG
TTTGTTCATAAACGCGGGGTTCGGTCCCAGGGCTGGCACTCTGTCGATACCCCACCGAGACCCCATTGGG
GCCAATACGCCCGCGTTTCTTCCTTTTCCCCACCCCACCCCCCAAGTTCGGGTGAAGGCCCAGGGCTCGC
AGCCAACGTCGGGGCGGCAGGCCCTGCCATAGCCTCAGGTTACTCATATATACTTTAGATTGATTTAAAA
CTTCATTTTTAATTTAAAAGGATCTAGGTGAAGATCCTTTTTGATAATCTCATGACCAAAATCCCTTAAC
GTGAGTTTTCGTTCCACTGAGCGTCAGACCCCGTAGAAAAGATCAAAGGATCTTCTTGAGATCCTTTTTT
TCTGCGCGTAATCTGCTGCTTGCAAACAAAAAAACCACCGCTACCAGCGGTGGTTTGTTTGCCGGATCAA
GAGCTACCAACTCTTTTTCCGAAGGTAACTGGCTTCAGCAGAGCGCAGATACCAAATACTGTTCTTCTAG
TGTAGCCGTAGTTAGGCCACCACTTCAAGAACTCTGTAGCACCGCCTACATACCTCGCTCTGCTAATCCT
GTTACCAGTGGCTGCTGCCAGTGGCGATAAGTCGTGTCTTACCGGGTTGGACTCAAGACGATAGTTACCG
GATAAGGCGCAGCGGTCGGGCTGAACGGGGGGTTCGTGCACACAGCCCAGCTTGGAGCGAACGACCTACA
CCGAACTGAGATACCTACAGCGTGAGCTATGAGAAAGCGCCACGCTTCCCGAAGGGAGAAAGGCGGACAG
GTATCCGGTAAGCGGCAGGGTCGGAACAGGAGAGCGCACGAGGGAGCTTCCAGGGGGAAACGCCTGGTAT
CTTTATAGTCCTGTCGGGTTTCGCCACCTCTGACTTGAGCGTCGATTTTTGTGATGCTCGTCAGGGGGGC
GGAGCCTATGGAAAAACGCCAGCAACGCGGCCTTTTTACGGTTCCTGGCCTTTTGCTGGCCTTTTGCTCA
CATGTTCTTTCCTGCGTTATCCCCTGATTCTGTGGATAACCGTATTACCGCCATGCATTAGTTATTAATA
GTAATCAATTACGGGGTCATTAGTTCATAGCCCATATATGGAGTTCCGCGTTACATAACTTACGGTAAAT
GGCCCGCCTGGCTGACCGCCCAACGACCCCCGCCCATTGACGTCAATAATGACGTATGTTCCCATAGTAA
CGCCAATAGGGACTTTCCATTGACGTCAATGGGTGGAGTATTTACGGTAAACTGCCCACTTGGCAGTACA
TCAAGTGTATCATATGCCAAGTACGCCCCCTATTGACGTCAATGACGGTAAATGGCCCGCCTGGCATTAT
GCCCAGTACATGACCTTATGGGACTTTCCTACTTGGCAGTACATCTACGTATTAGTCATCGCTATTACCA
TGGTGATGCGGTTTTGGCAGTACATCAATGGGCGTGGATAGCGGTTTGACTCACGGGGATTTCCAAGTCT
CCACCCCATTGACGTCAATGGGAGTTTGTTTTGGCACCAAAATCAACGGGACTTTCCAAAATGTCGTAAC
AACTCCGCCCCATTGACGCAAATGGGCGGTAGGCGTGTACGGTGGGAGGTCTATATAAGCAGAGCTGGTT
TAGTGAACCGTCAGATCCGCTAGCGCCACCATGGCGGCTCTGAAGAGTTGGCTGTCGCGCAGCGTAACTT
CATTCTTCAGGTACAGACAGTGTTTGTGTGTTCCTGTTGTGGCTAACTTTAAGAAGCGGTGTTTCTCAGA
ATTGATAAGACCATGGCACAAAACTGTGACGATTGGCTTTGGAGTAACCCTGTGTGCGGTTCCTATTAAG
CTTCGAATTCTGCAGTCGACGGTACCGCGGGCCCGGGATCCACCCGTCGCCACCATGGAGATGGCGAGCC
AGCAGGGCGAGACGATGTCCGGACCGCTGCACATTGGTTTGATTCCCACAGTTGGACCGTACCTGCTACC
GCATATTATCCCTATGCTGCACCAGACCTTTCCAAAGCTGGAAATGTATCTGCATGAAGCACAGACCCAC
CAGTTACTGGCGCAACTGGACAGCGGCAAACTCGATTGCGTGATCCTCGCACTGGTGAAAGAGAGCGAAG
CATTCATTGAAGTGCCGTTGTTTGATGAGCCAATGTTGCTGGCTATCTATGAAGATCACCCGTGGGCGAA
CCGCGAATGCGTACCGATGGCCGATCTGGCAGGGGAAAAACTGCTGATGCTGGAAGATGGTCACTGTTTG
CGCGATCAGGCAATGGGTTTCTGTTTTGAAGCCGGGGCGCTGAGCTCAACGGGTGAGACCTTCCAGGCCT
TCCGCACCACCGACGTCGGCCGCAAGCTGATCATCGATCAGAACGTTTTTATCGAGGGTACGCTGCCGAT
GGGTGTCGTCCGCCCGCTGACTGAAGTCGAGATGGACCATTACCGCGAGCCGTTCCTGAATCCTGTTGAC
CGCGAGCCACTGTGGCGCTTCCCAAACGAGCTGCCAATCGCCGGTGAGCCAGCGAACATCGTCGCGCTGG
TCGAAGAATACATGGACTGGCTGCACCAGTCCCCTGTCCCGAAGCTGCTGTTCTGGGGCACCCCAGGCGT
TCTGATCCCACCGGCCGAAGCCGCTCGCCTGGCCAAAAGCCTGCCTAACTGCAAGGCTGTGGACATCGGC
CCGGGTCTGAATCTGCTGCAAGAAGACAACCCGGACCTGATCGGCAGCGAGATCGCGCGCTGGCTGTCGA
CGCTCGAGATTTCCGGCGGAGGAACAGGTGGTTCTGGTGGAACAGGGGGTAGCGGAGGTACAGGAGGAAG
TATGGCGGAGATCGGAACTGGATTCCCGTTTGATCCGCATTATGTGGAAGTTCTGGGAGAGCGCATGCAT
TATGTGGACGTTGGTCCTCGTGATGGGACACCAGTGCTGTTCCTTCACGGCAATCCGACATCGTCGTACG
TGTGGCGTAATATCATCCCGCACGTTGCCCCCACGCACCGCTGCATTGCCCCTGACTTAATTGGTATGGG
GAAAAGTGATAAGCCTGATCTGGGGTACTTCTTTGACGACCACGTACGCTTCATGGATGCTTTTATTGAA
GCATTGGGTTTGGAGGAAGTAGTTTTGGTGATCCATGATTGGGGTAGTGCTCTGGGGTTCCATTGGGCCA
AGCGTAACCCAGAACGCGTGAAAGGAATTGCCTTTATGGAGTTCATCCGTCCGATTCCAACATGGGACGA
ATGGCGACCGGACCAACTGGATGAAGATACACACTTCCGCGCGACCAGCCTGGAAACTCTGCGCAACATG
GTGGCGGCAGGTAGCGGGATCACTTTACTGCCAGCGCTGGCTGTGCCGCCGGAGCGCAAACGCGATGGGG
TTGTTTATCTGCCGTGCATTAAGCCGGAACCACGCCGCACTATTGGTCTGGTTTATCGTCCTGGCTCACC
GCTGCGCAGCCGCTATGAGCAGCTGGCAGAGGCCATCCGCGCAAGAATGGATGGCCATTTCGATAAAGTT
TTAAAACAGGCGGTTTAA
Features (pLannotate 1.2.2; 20 found; start..end, strand, type, name):
     17..100     +  CDS            large T antigen (fragment): large T antigen from SV40 (simian virus 40)
    123..244     +  polyA_signal   SV40 poly(A) signal: SV40 polyadenylation signal
    278..706     -  rep_origin     f1 ori (sequence partly withheld): f1 bacteriophage origin of replication; arrow indicates direction of (+) strand synthesis
    733..837     +  promoter       AmpR promoter: bla
    839..951     +  promoter       SV40 promoter (fragment): SV40 enhancer and early promoter
    955..975     +  rep_origin     SV40 ori (fragment): SV40 origin of replication
    996..1131    +  rep_origin     SV40 ori: SV40 origin of replication
   1180..1974    +  CDS            NeoR/KanR: aminoglycoside phosphotransferase from Tn5; aph(3')-II (or nptII); confers resistance to neomycin, kanamycin, and G418 (Geneticin®)
   1995..2147    +  CDS            ble (fragment): BLE_KLEPN - Experimental evidence at protein level: Swiss-Prot protein existence level 1. Binding protein with a strong affinity to the bleomycin family of antibiotics. Binds to CL990; an antimitotic-antibiotic compound. From Klebsiella pneumoniae.
   2206..2253    +  polyA_signal   HSV TK poly(A) signal: herpes simplex virus thymidine kinase polyadenylation signal (Cole and Stacy, 1985)
   2344..2360    -  polyA_signal   bGH poly(A) signal (fragment): bovine growth hormone polyadenylation signal
   2582..3170    +  rep_origin     ori: high-copy-number ColE1/pMB1/pBR322/pUC origin of replication
   3345..3648    +  enhancer       CMV enhancer: human cytomegalovirus immediate early enhancer
   3649..3852    +  promoter       CMV promoter: human cytomegalovirus (CMV) immediate early promoter
   3887..4063    +  CDS            DIABLO (fragment): DBLOH_HUMAN - Also known as SMAC. Experimental evidence at protein level: Swiss-Prot protein existence level 1. Promotes apoptosis by activating caspases in the cytochrome c/Apaf-1/caspase-9 pathway. Acts by opposing the inhibitory activity of inhibitor of apoptosis proteins (IAP). Inhibits the activity of BIRC6/bruce by inhibiting its binding to caspases. Isoform 3 attenuates the stability and apoptosis-inhibiting activity of XIAP/BIRC4 by promoting XIAP/BIRC4 ubiquitination and degradation through the ubiquitin-proteasome pathway. Isoform 3 also disrupts XIAP/BIRC4 interacting with processed
   4064..4107    +  misc_feature   MCS (fragment): multiple cloning site
   4121..4501    +  CDS            HyPerRed (fragment): red fluorescent genetically encoded indicator for H2O2 ()
   4541..4993    +  CDS            HaloTag® (fragment): modified bacterial dehalogenase that forms covalent bonds with chloroalkane derivatives
   5048..5470    +  CDS            dhaA (fragment): DHAA_PSEPV - Experimental evidence at protein level: Swiss-Prot protein existence level 1. Catalyzes hydrolytic cleavage of carbon-halogen bonds in halogenated aliphatic compounds, leading to the formation of the corresponding primary alcohols, halide ions and protons. Has a broad substrate specificity, as it is able to dehalogenate mono- and di- chlorinated and brominated alkanes (up to at least C10), and the two isomers of 1,3-dichloropropene to 3-chloroallyl alcohol; the highest activity was found with 1,2-dibromoethane, while no activity was observed with the analog 1,2-dichloroethane. Fro
   5485..5764    +  CDS            HyPerRed (fragment): red fluorescent genetically encoded indicator for H2O2 ()
