[The description below was written by a language model from this plasmid's Addgene catalogue record and pLannotate feature annotations shown in this document.]
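Description:
pC1-IMS-oROS-HT is a mammalian expression plasmid that directs the chemigenetic hydrogen peroxide sensor oROS-HT to the mitochondrial intermembrane space. The catalogue lists the backbone as pCDNA3.1, but the name and annotated features (kanamycin selection, an SV40 poly(A) signal after the insert, and a dual-purpose NeoR/KanR cassette) look more like a C1-type vector. The stated size (5,836 bp) also differs slightly from the sequenced record (5,764 nt). The plasmid replicates in E. coli from a high-copy ColE1/pUC origin and also carries an f1 origin. A single Tn5 aminoglycoside phosphotransferase gene provides both selections. It is driven by a bacterial bla-type promoter for kanamycin resistance and by the SV40 early promoter/origin for G418 selection in mammalian cells, and it ends in an HSV TK poly(A) signal.

The payload is expressed from the human CMV immediate early enhancer and promoter. The reading frame opens with an N-terminal fragment of human DIABLO/SMAC, an intermembrane-space protein, which here presumably supplies the IMS targeting sequence. A short multiple cloning site remnant follows, then the sensor itself. The sensor is annotated as two HyPerRed-matching segments flanking two HaloTag/dhaA dehalogenase fragments. The HyPerRed matches most likely reflect a shared E. coli-derived peroxide-sensing domain, in line with the listed species, although the record does not name that domain. The split, reordered dehalogenase hits suggest a rearranged HaloTag inserted within it. HaloTag covalently binds chloroalkane-linked dyes, so fluorescence comes from an added ligand rather than an encoded chromophore, and the associated publication describes the sensor as far-red. The construct is intended for real-time imaging of H2O2 dynamics at subcellular resolution, including alongside other fluorescent reporters.
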