Addgene plasmid #216419: pC1-IMS-oROS-HT
Purpose: Targeting of the chemigenetic, fluorescent peroxide sensor oROS-HT to the inter-membrane-space of mitochondria.
Depositing lab: Andre Berndt. Publication: Far-red and sensitive sensor for monitoring real time H2O2 dynamics with subcellular resolution and in multi-parametric imaging applications. Lee J.D., Nguyen A., Jin Z.R., Moghadasi A., Gibbs C.E., Wait S.J., Evitts K.M., Asencio A., Bremner S.B., Zuniga S., Chavan V., Williams A., Smith N., Regnier M., Young J.E., Mack D., Nance E., Boyle P.M., Berndt A.. bioRxiv 2024.02.06.579232 10.1101/2024.02.06.579232.
Backbone
  Vector backbone: pCDNA3.1
  Total vector size (bp): 5836
  Vector type: Mammalian Expression
  Selectable markers: Neomycin (select with G418)
Growth in bacteria
  Bacterial resistance: Kanamycin, 50 μg/mL
  Growth temperature: 37°C
  Growth strain: DH5alpha
  Copy number: High Copy
Gene/Insert
  Gene/Insert name: oROS-HT
  Species: E.Coli
  Promoter: CMV
  Cloning method: Gibson Cloning
  Sequencing primers: 5′ atgaagacgatcatcgccctgagc
Terms and licenses: Academic/Nonprofit Terms; Industry Terms: Not Available to Industry
Depositor comments: Please visit https://pubmed.ncbi.nlm.nih.gov/38352381/ for bioRxiv preprint.
How to cite: pC1-IMS-oROS-HT was a gift from Andre Berndt (Addgene plasmid # 216419 ; http://n2t.net/addgene:216419 ; RRID:Addgene_216419)
